>Addgene plasmid #85555 | FUCas9GFP | addgene full sequence | sequence record 169910 | Addgene NGS Result
TCCCAATCCTCCCCCTTGCTGTCCTGCCCCACCCCACCCCCCAGAATAGAATGACACCTACTCAGACAAT
GCGATGCAATTTCCTCATTTTATTAGGAAAGGACAGTGGGAGTGGCACCTTCCAGGGTCAAGGAAGGCAC
GGGGGAGGGGCAAACAACAGATGGCTGGCAACTAGAAGGCACAGTCGAGGCTGATCAGCGGGTTTAAACG
GGCCCTGCTAGAGATTTTCCACACTGACTAAAAGGGTCTGAGGGATCTCTAGTTACCAGAGTCACACAAC
AGACGGGCACACACTACTTGAAGCACTCAAGGCAAGCTTTATTGAGGCTTAAGCAGTGGGTTCCCTAGTT
AGCCAGAGAGCTCCCAGGCTCAGATCTGGTCTAACCAGAGAGACCCAGTACAGTCCGGATGCAGCTCTCG
GGCCATGTGATGAAATGCTAGGCGGCTGTCAAACCTCCACTCTAATACTTCTCTCTCCGGGTCATCCATC
CCATGCAGGCTCACAGGGTGTAACAAGCGGGTGTTCTCTCCTTCATTGGCTTCTTCTACCTTCTCTTGCT
CAACTGGTACTAGCTTGTAGCACCATCCAAAGGTCAGTGGATATCTGATCCCTGGCCCTGGTGTGTAGTT
CTGCCAATCAGGGAAGTAGCCTTGTGTGTGGTAGATCCACAGATCAAGGATATCTTGTCTTCGTTGGGAG
TGAATTAGCCCTTCCAGTCCCCCCTTTTCTTTTAAAAAGTGGCTAAGATCTACAGCTGCCTTGTAAGTCA
TTGGTCTTAAAGGTACCTGAGGTGTGACTGGAAAACCCACCTCCTCCTCCTCTTGTGCTTCTAGCCAGGC
ACAATCAGCATTGGTAGCTGCTGTATTGCTACTTGTGATTGCTCCATGTTTTTCTAGGTCTCGATCGAGG
TCGACGGTATCGATGCGGGGAGGCGGCCCAAAGGGAGATCCGACTCGTCTGAGGGCGAAGGCGAAGACGC
GGAAGAGGCCGCAGAGCCGGCAGCAGGCCGCGGGAAGGAAGGTCCGCTGGATTGAGGGCCGAAGGGACGT
AGCAGAAGGACGTCCCGCGCAGAATCCAGGTGGCAACACAGGCGAGCAGCCAAGGAAAGGACGATGATTT
CCCCGACAACACCACGGAATTGTCAGTGCCCAACAGCCGAGCCCCTGTCCAGCAGCGGGCAAGGCAGGCG
GCGATGAGTTCCGCCGTGGCAATAGGGAGGGGGAAAGCGAAAGTCCCGGAAAGGAGCTGACAGGTGGTGG
CAATGCCCCAACCAGTGGGGGTTGCGTCAGCAAACACAGTGCACACCACGCCACGTTGCCTGACAACGGG
CCACAACTCCTCATAAAGAGACAGCAACCAGGATTTATACAAGGAGGAGAAAATGAAAGCCATACGGGAA
GCAATAGCATGATACAAAGGCATTAAAGCAGCGTATCCACATAGCGTAAAAGGAGCAACATAGTTAAGAA
TACCAGTCAATCTTTCACAAATTTTGTAATCCAGAGGTTGATTATCGATAAGCTTGATATCGAATTGTCA
TCACTTGTACAGCTCGTCCATGCCGAGAGTGATCCCGGCGGCGGTCACGAACTCCAGCAGGACCATGTGA
TCGCGCTTCTCGTTGGGGTCTTTGCTCAGGGCGGACTGGGTGCTCAGGTAGTGGTTGTCGGGCAGCAGCA
CGGGGCCGTCGCCGATGGGGGTGTTCTGCTGGTAGTGGTCGGCGAGCTGCACGCTGCCGTCCTCGATGTT
GTGGCGGATCTTGAAGTTCACCTTGATGCCGTTCTTCTGCTTGTCGGCCATGATATAGACGTTGTGGCTG
TTGTAGTTGTACTCCAGCTTGTGCCCCAGGATGTTGCCGTCCTCCTTGAAGTCGATGCCCTTCAGCTCGA
TGCGGTTCACCAGGGTGTCGCCCTCGAACTTCACCTCGGCGCGGGTCTTGTAGTTGCCGTCGTCCTTGAA
GAAGATGGTGCGCTCCTGGACGTAGCCTTCGGGCATGGCGGACTTGAAGAAGTCGTGCTGCTTCATGTGG
TCGGGGTAGCGGCTGAAGCACTGCACGCCGTAGGTCAGGGTGGTCACGAGGGTGGGCCAGGGCACGGGCA
GCTTGCCGGTGGTGCAGATGAACTTCAGGGTCAGCTTGCCGTAGGTGGCATCGCCCTCGCCCTCGCCGGA
CACGCTGAACTTGTGGCCGTTTACGTCGCCGTCCAGCTCGACCAGGATGGGCACCACCCCGGTGAACAGC
TCCTCGCCCTTGCTCACCATTGGGCCAGGATTCTCCTCGACGTCACCGCATGTTAGCAGACTTCCTCTGC
CCTCACCGGATCCCTTTTTCTTTTTTGCCTGGCCGGCCTTTTTCGTGGCCGCCGGCCTTTTGTCGCCTCC
CAGCTGAGACAGGTCGATCCGTGTCTCGTACAGGCCGGTGATGCTCTGGTGGATCAGGGTGGCGTCCAGC
ACCTCTTTGGTGCTGGTGTACCTCTTCCGGTCGATGGTGGTGTCAAAGTACTTGAAGGCGGCAGGGGCTC
CCAGATTGGTCAGGGTAAACAGGTGGATGATATTCTCGGCCTGCTCTCTGATGGGCTTATCCCGGTGCTT
GTTGTAGGCGGACAGCACTTTGTCCAGATTAGCGTCGGCCAGGATCACTCTCTTGGAGAACTCGCTGATC
TGCTCGATGATCTCGTCCAGGTAGTGCTTGTGCTGTTCCACAAACAGCTGTTTCTGCTCATTATCCTCGG
GGGAGCCCTTCAGCTTCTCATAGTGGCTGGCCAGGTACAGGAAGTTCACATATTTGGAGGGCAGGGCCAG
TTCGTTTCCCTTCTGCAGTTCGCCGGCAGAGGCCAGCATTCTCTTCCGGCCGTTTTCCAGCTCGAACAGG
GAGTACTTAGGCAGCTTGATGATCAGGTCCTTTTTCACTTCTTTGTAGCCCTTGGCTTCCAGAAAGTCGA
TGGGATTCTTCTCGAAGCTGCTTCTTTCCATGATGGTGATCCCCAGCAGCTCTTTCACACTCTTCAGTTT
CTTGGACTTGCCCTTTTCCACTTTGGCCACCACCAGCACAGAATAGGCCACGGTGGGGCTGTCGAAGCCG
CCGTACTTCTTAGGGTCCCAGTCCTTCTTTCTGGCGATCAGCTTATCGCTGTTCCTCTTGGGCAGGATAG
ACTCTTTGCTGAAGCCGCCTGTCTGCACCTCGGTCTTTTTCACGATATTCACTTGGGGCATGCTCAGCAC
TTTCCGCACGGTGGCAAAATCCCGGCCCTTATCCCACACGATCTCCCCGGTTTCGCCGTTTGTCTCGATC
AGAGGCCGCTTCCGGATCTCGCCGTTGGCCAGGGTAATCTCGGTCTTGAAAAAGTTCATGATGTTGCTGT
AGAAGAAGTACTTGGCGGTAGCCTTGCCGATTTCCTGCTCGCTCTTGGCGATCATCTTCCGCACGTCGTA
CACCTTGTAGTCGCCGTACACGAACTCGCTTTCCAGCTTAGGGTACTTTTTGATCAGGGCGGTTCCCACG
ACGGCGTTCAGGTAGGCGTCGTGGGCGTGGTGGTAGTTGTTGATCTCGCGCACTTTGTAAAACTGGAAAT
CCTTCCGGAAATCGGACACCAGCTTGGACTTCAGGGTGATCACTTTCACTTCCCGGATCAGCTTGTCATT
CTCGTCGTACTTAGTGTTCATCCGGGAGTCCAGGATCTGTGCCACGTGCTTTGTGATCTGCCGGGTTTCC
ACCAGCTGTCTCTTGATGAAGCCGGCCTTATCCAGTTCGCTCAGGCCGCCTCTCTCGGCCTTGGTCAGAT
TGTCGAACTTTCTCTGGGTAATCAGCTTGGCGTTCAGCAGCTGCCGCCAGTAGTTCTTCATCTTCTTCAC
GACCTCTTCGGAGGGCACGTTGTCGCTCTTGCCCCGGTTCTTGTCGCTTCTGGTCAGCACCTTGTTGTCG
ATGGAGTCGTCCTTCAGAAAGCTCTGAGGCACGATATGGTCCACATCGTAGTCGGACAGCCGGTTGATGT
CCAGTTCCTGGTCCACGTACATATCCCGCCCATTCTGCAGGTAGTACAGGTACAGCTTCTCGTTCTGCAG
CTGGGTGTTTTCCACGGGGTGTTCTTTCAGGATCTGGCTGCCCAGCTCTTTGATGCCCTCTTCGATCCGC
TTCATTCTCTCGCGGCTGTTCTTCTGTCCCTTCTGGGTGGTCTGGTTCTCTCTGGCCATTTCGATCACGA
TGTTCTCGGGCTTGTGCCGGCCCATCACTTTCACGAGCTCGTCCACCACCTTCACTGTCTGCAGGATGCC
CTTCTTAATGGCGGGGCTGCCGGCCAGATTGGCAATGTGCTCGTGCAGGCTATCGCCCTGGCCGGACACC
TGGGCTTTCTGGATGTCCTCTTTAAAGGTCAGGCTGTCGTCGTGGATCAGCTGCATGAAGTTTCTGTTGG
CGAAGCCGTCGGACTTCAGGAAATCCAGGATTGTCTTGCCGGACTGCTTGTCCCGGATGCCGTTGATCAG
CTTCCGGCTCAGCCTGCCCCAGCCGGTGTATCTCCGCCGCTTCAGCTGCTTCATCACTTTGTCGTCGAAC
AGGTGGGCATAGGTTTTCAGCCGTTCCTCGATCATCTCTCTGTCCTCAAACAGTGTCAGGGTCAGCACGA
TATCTTCCAGAATGTCCTCGTTTTCCTCATTGTCCAGGAAGTCCTTGTCCTTGATAATTTTCAGCAGATC
GTGGTATGTGCCCAGGGAGGCGTTGAACCGATCTTCCACGCCGGAGATTTCCACGGAGTCGAAGCACTCG
ATTTTCTTGAAGTAGTCCTCTTTCAGCTGCTTCACGGTCACTTTCCGGTTGGTCTTGAACAGCAGGTCCA
CGATGGCCTTTTTCTGCTCGCCGCTCAGGAAGGCGGGCTTTCTCATTCCCTCGGTCACGTATTTCACTTT
GGTCAGCTCGTTATACACGGTGAAGTACTCGTACAGCAGGCTGTGCTTGGGCAGCACCTTCTCGTTGGGC
AGGTTCTTATCGAAGTTGGTCATCCGCTCGATGAAGCTCTGGGCGGAAGCGCCCTTGTCCACCACTTCCT
CGAAGTTCCAGGGGGTGATGGTTTCCTCGCTCTTTCTGGTCATCCAGGCGAATCTGCTGTTTCCCCTGGC
CAGAGGGCCCACGTAGTAGGGGATGCGGAAGGTCAGGATCTTCTCGATCTTTTCCCGGTTGTCCTTCAGG
AATGGGTAAAAATCTTCCTGCCGCCGCAGAATGGCGTGCAGCTCTCCCAGGTGGATCTGGTGGGGGATGC
TGCCGTTGTCGAAGGTCCGCTGCTTCCGCAGCAGGTCCTCTCTGTTCAGCTTCACGAGCAGTTCCTCGGT
GCCGTCCATCTTTTCCAGGATGGGCTTGATGAACTTGTAGAACTCTTCCTGGCTGGCTCCGCCGTCAATG
TAGCCGGCGTAGCCGTTCTTGCTCTGGTCGAAGAAAATCTCTTTGTACTTCTCAGGCAGCTGCTGCCGCA
CGAGAGCTTTCAGCAGGGTCAGGTCCTGGTGGTGCTCGTCGTATCTCTTGATCATAGAGGCGCTCAGGGG
GGCCTTGGTGATCTCGGTGTTCACTCTCAGGATGTCGCTCAGCAGGATGGCGTCGGACAGGTTCTTGGCG
GCCAGAAACAGGTCGGCGTACTGGTCGCCGATCTGGGCCAGCAGGTTGTCCAGGTCGTCGTCGTAGGTGT
CCTTGCTCAGCTGCAGTTTGGCATCCTCGGCCAGGTCGAAGTTGCTCTTGAAGTTGGGGGTCAGGCCCAG
GCTCAGGGCAATCAGGTTTCCGAACAGGCCATTCTTCTTCTCGCCGGGCAGCTGGGCGATCAGATTTTCC
AGCCGTCTGCTCTTGCTCAGTCTGGCAGACAGGATGGCCTTGGCGTCCACGCCGCTGGCGTTGATGGGGT
TTTCCTCGAACAGCTGGTTGTAGGTCTGCACCAGCTGGATGAACAGCTTGTCCACGTCGCTGTTGTCGGG
GTTCAGGTCGCCCTCGATCAGGAAGTGGCCCCGGAACTTGATCATGTGGGCCAGGGCCAGATAGATCAGC
CGCAGGTCGGCCTTGTCGGTGCTGTCCACCAGTTTCTTTCTCAGGTGGTAGATGGTGGGGTACTTCTCGT
GGTAGGCCACCTCGTCCACGATGTTGCCGAAGATGGGGTGCCGCTCGTGCTTCTTATCCTCTTCCACCAG
GAAGGACTCTTCCAGTCTGTGGAAGAAGCTGTCGTCCACCTTGGCCATCTCGTTGCTGAAGATCTCTTGC
AGATAGCAGATCCGGTTCTTCCGTCTGGTGTATCTTCTTCTGGCGGTTCTCTTCAGCCGGGTGGCCTCGG
CTGTTTCGCCGCTGTCGAACAGCAGGGCTCCGATCAGGTTCTTCTTGATGCTGTGCCGGTCGGTGTTGCC
CAGCACCTTGAATTTCTTGCTGGGCACCTTGTACTCGTCGGTGATCACGGCCCAGCCCACAGAGTTGGTG
CCGATGTCCAGGCCGATGCTGTACTTCTTGTCGGCTGCTGGGACTCCGTGGATACCGACCTTCCGCTTCT
TCTTTGGGGCCATCTTATCGTCATCGTCTTTGTAATCAATATCATGATCCTTGTAGTCTCCGTCGTGGTC
CTTATAGTCCATGGTGGCACCGTCAGAATTCAGATCCTCTAGAGTCGACCTGCAGCCCAAGCTTCGTCTA
ACAAAAAAGCCAAAAACGGCCAGAATTTAGCGGACAATTTACTAGTCTAACACTGAAAATTACATATTGA
CCCAAATGATTACATTTCAAAAGGTGCCTAAAAAACTTCACAAAACACACTCGCCAACCCCGAGCGCATA
GTTCAAAACCGGAGCTTCAGCTACTTAAGAAGATAGGTACATAAAACCGACCAAAGAAACTGACGCCTCA
CTTATCCCTCCCCTCACCAGAGGTCCGGCGCCTGTCGATTCAGGAGAGCCTACCCTAGGCCCGAACCCTG
CGTCCTGCGACGGAGAAAAGCCTACCGCACACCTACCGGCAGGTGGCCCCACCCTGCATTATAAGCCAAC
AGAACGGGTGACGTCACGACACGACGAGGGCGCGCGCTCCCAAAGGTACGGGTGCACTGCCCAACGGCAC
CGCCATAACTGCCGCCCCCGCAACAGACGACAAACCGAGTTCTCCAGTCAGTGACAAACTTCACGTCAGG
GTCCCCAGATGGTGCCCCAGCCCATCTCACCCGAATAAGAGCTTTCCCGCATTAGCGAAGGCCTCAAGAC
CTTGGGTTCTTGCCGCCCACCATGCCCCCCACCTTGTTTCAACGACCTCACAGCCCGCCTCACAAGCGTC
TTCCATTCAAGACTCGGGAACAGCCGCCATTTTGCTGCGCTCCCCCCAACCCCCAGTTCAGGGCAACCTT
GCTCGCGGACCCAGACTACAGCCCTTGGCGGTCTCTCCACACGCTTCCGTCCCACCGAGCGGCCCGGCGG
CCACGAAAGCCCCGGCCAGCCCAGCAGCCCGCTACTCACCAAGTGACGATCACAGCGATCCACAAACAAG
AACCGCGACCCAAATCCCGGCTGCGACGGAACTAGCTGTGCCACACCCGGCGCGTCCTTATATAATCATC
GGCGTTCACCGCCCCACGGAGATCCCTCCGCAGAATCGCCGAGAAGGGACTACTTTTCCTCGCCTGTTCC
GCTCTCTGGAAAGAAAACCAGTGCCCTAGAGTCACCCAAGTCCCGTCCTAAAATGTCCTTCTGCTGATAC
TGGGGTTCTAAGGCCGAGTCTTATGAGCAGCGGGCCGCTGTCCTGAGCGTCCGGGCGGAAGGATCAGGAC
GCTCGCTGCGCCCTTCGTCTGACGTGGCAGCGCTCGCCGTGAGGAGGGGGGCGCCCGCGGGAGGCGCCAA
AACCCGGCGCGGAGGCCAGATCTGGAGCCGACACGGGTTAATTAACCAAACTGGATCTCTGCTGTCCCTG
TAATAAACCCGAAAATTTTGAATTTTTGTAATTTGTTTTTGTAATTCTTTAGTTTGTATGTCTGTTGCTA
TTATGTCTACTATTCTTTCCCCTGCACTGTACCCCCCAATCCCCCCTTTTCTTTTAAAATTGTGGATGAA
TACTGCCATTTGTCTGCAGAATTGGCGCACGCAGTGCCGATCCGTTCACTAATCGAATGGATCTGTCTCT
GTCTCTCTCTCCACCTTCTTCTTCTATTCCTTCGGGCCTGTCGGGTCCCCTCGGGGTTGGGAGGTGGGTC
TGAAACGATAATGGTGAATATCCCTGCCTAACTCTATTCACTATAGAAAGTACAGCAAAAACTATTCTTA
AACCTACCAAGCCTCCTACTATCATTATGAATAATTTTATATACCACAGCCAATTTGTTATGTTAAACCA
ATTCCACAAACTTGCCCATTTATCTAATTCCAATAATTCTTGTTCATTCTTTTCTTGCTGGTTTTGCGAT
TCTTCAATTAAGGAGTGTATTAAGCTTGTGTAATTGTTAATTTCTCTGTCCCACTCCATCCAGGTCGTGT
GATTCCAAATCTGTTCCAGAGATTTATTACTCCAACTAGCATTCCAAGGCACAGCAGTGGTGCAAATGAG
TTTTCCAGAGCAACCCCAAATCCCCAGGAGCTGTTGATCCTTTAGGTATCTTTCCACAGCCAGGATTCTT
GCCTGGAGCTGCTTGATGCCCCAGACTGTGAGTTGCAACAGATGCTGTTGCGCCTCAATAGCCCTCAGCA
AATTGTTCTGCTGCTGCACTATACCAGACAATAATTGTCTGGCCTGTACCGTCAGCGTCATTGACGCTGC
GCCCATAGTGCTTCCTGCTGCTCCCAAGAACCCAAGGAACAAAGCTCCTATTCCCACTGCTCTTTTTTCT
CTCTGCACCACTCTTCTCTTTGCCTTGGTGGGTGCTACTCCTAATGGTTCAATTTTTACTACTTTATATT
TATATAATTCACTTCTCCAATTGTCCCTCATATCTCCTCCTCCAGGTCTGAAGATCAGCGGCCGCTTGCT
GTGCGGTGGTCTTACTTTTGTTTTGCTCTTCCTCTATCTTGTCTAAAGCTTCCTTGGTGTCTTTTATCTC
TATCCTTTGATGCACACAATAGAGGGTTGCTACTGTATTATATAATGATCTAAGTTCTTCTGATCCTGTC
TGAAGGGATGGTTGTAGCTGTCCCAGTATTTGTCTACAGCCTTCTGATGTTTCTAACAGGCCAGGATTAA
CTGCGAATCGTTCTAGCTCCCTGCTTGCCCATACTATATGTTTTAATTTATATTTTTTCTTTCCCCCTGG
CCTTAACCGAATTTTTTCCCATCGCGATCTAATTCTCCCCCGCTTAATACTGACGCTCTCGCACCCATCT
CTCTCCTTCTAGCCTCCGCTAGTCAAAATTTTTGGCGTACTCACCAGTCGCCGCCCCTCGCCTCTTGCCG
TGCGCGCTTCAGCAAGCCGAGTCCTGCGTCGAGAGAGCTCCTCTGGTTTCCCTTTCGCTTTCAAGTCCCT
GTTCGGGCGCCACTGCTAGAGATTTTCCACACTGACTAAAAGGGTCTGAGGGATCTCTAGTTACCAGAGT
CACACAACAGACGGGCACACACTACTTGAAGCACTCAAGGCAAGCTTTATTGAGGCTTAAGCAGTGGGTT
CCCTAGTTAGCCAGAGAGCTCCCAGGCTCAGATCTGGTCTAACCAGAGAGACCCAGTACAGGCAAAACGC
GCTGCTTATATAGACCTCCCACCGTACACGCCTACCGCCCATTTGCGTCAATGGGGCGGAGTTGTTACGA
CATTTTGGAAAGTCCCGTTGATTTTGGTGCCAAAACAAACTCCCATTGACGTCAATGGGGTGGAGACTTG
GAAATCCCCGTGAGTCAAACCGCTATCCACGCCCATTGATGTACTGCCAAAACCGCATCACCATGGTAAT
AGCGATGACTAATACGTAGATGTACTGCCAAGTAGGAAAGTCCCATAAGGTCATGTACTGGGCATAATGC
CAGGCGGGCCATTTACCGTCATTGACGTCAATAGGGGGCGTACTTGGCATATGATACACTTGATGTACTG
CCAAGTGGGCAGTTTACCGTAAATACTCCACCCATTGACGTCAATGGAAAGTCCCTATTGGCGTTACTAT
GGGAACATACGTCATTATTGACGTCAATGGGCGGGGGTCGTTGGGCGGTCAGCCAGGCGGGCCATTTACC
GTAAGTTATGTAACGCGGAACTCCATATATGGGCTATGAACTAATGACCCCGTAATTGATTACTATTAAT
AACTAGTCAATAATCAATGTCAACGCGTATATCTGGCCCGTACATCGCGAAGCAGCGCAAAACGCCTAAC
CCTAAGCAGATTCTTCATGCAATTGTCGGTCAAGCCTTGCCTTGTTGTAGCTTAAATTTTGCTCGCGCAC
TACTCAGCGACCTCCAACACACAAGCAGGGAGCAGATACTGGCTTAACTATGCGGCATCAGAGCAGATTG
TACTGAGAGTGCACCATAGGGGATCGGGAGATCTCCCGATCCGTCGACGTCAGGTGGCACTTTTCGGGGA
AATGTGCGCGGAACCCCTATTTGTTTATTTTTCTAAATACATTCAAATATGTATCCGCTCATGAGACAAT
AACCCTGATAAATGCTTCAATAATATTGAAAAAGGAAGAGTATGAGTATTCAACATTTCCGTGTCGCCCT
TATTCCCTTTTTTGCGGCATTTTGCCTTCCTGTTTTTGCTCACCCAGAAACGCTGGTGAAAGTAAAAGAT
GCTGAAGATCAGTTGGGTGCACGAGTGGGTTACATCGAACTGGATCTCAACAGCGGTAAGATCCTTGAGA
GTTTTCGCCCCGAAGAACGTTTTCCAATGATGAGCACTTTTAAAGTTCTGCTATGTGGCGCGGTATTATC
CCGTATTGACGCCGGGCAAGAGCAACTCGGTCGCCGCATACACTATTCTCAGAATGACTTGGTTGAGTAC
TCACCAGTCACAGAAAAGCATCTTACGGATGGCATGACAGTAAGAGAATTATGCAGTGCTGCCATAACCA
TGAGTGATAACACTGCGGCCAACTTACTTCTGACAACGATCGGAGGACCGAAGGAGCTAACCGCTTTTTT
GCACAACATGGGGGATCATGTAACTCGCCTTGATCGTTGGGAACCGGAGCTGAATGAAGCCATACCAAAC
GACGAGCGTGACACCACGATGCCTGTAGCAATGGCAACAACGTTGCGCAAACTATTAACTGGCGAACTAC
TTACTCTAGCTTCCCGGCAACAATTAATAGACTGGATGGAGGCGGATAAAGTTGCAGGACCACTTCTGCG
CTCGGCCCTTCCGGCTGGCTGGTTTATTGCTGATAAATCTGGAGCCGGTGAGCGTGGGTCTCGCGGTATC
ATTGCAGCACTGGGGCCAGATGGTAAGCCCTCCCGTATCGTAGTTATCTACACGACGGGGAGTCAGGCAA
CTATGGATGAACGAAATAGACAGATCGCTGAGATAGGTGCCTCACTGATTAAGCATTGGTAACTGTCAGA
CCAAGTTTACTCATATATACTTTAGATTGATTTAAAACTTCATTTTTAATTTAAAAGGATCTAGGTGAAG
ATCCTTTTTGATAATCTCATGACCAAAATCCCTTAACGTGAGTTTTCGTTCCACTGAGCGTCAGACCCCG
TAGAAAAGATCAAAGGATCTTCTTGAGATCCTTTTTTTCTGCGCGTAATCTGCTGCTTGCAAACAAAAAA
ACCACCGCTACCAGCGGTGGTTTGTTTGCCGGATCAAGAGCTACCAACTCTTTTTCCGAAGGTAACTGGC
TTCAGCAGAGCGCAGATACCAAATACTGTTCTTCTAGTGTAGCCGTAGTTAGGCCACCACTTCAAGAACT
CTGTAGCACCGCCTACATACCTCGCTCTGCTAATCCTGTTACCAGTGGCTGCTGCCAGTGGCGATAAGTC
GTGTCTTACCGGGTTGGACTCAAGACGATAGTTACCGGATAAGGCGCAGCGGTCGGGCTGAACGGGGGGT
TCGTGCACACAGCCCAGCTTGGAGCGAACGACCTACACCGAACTGAGATACCTACAGCGTGAGCTATGAG
AAAGCGCCACGCTTCCCGAAGGGAGAAAGGCGGACAGGTATCCGGTAAGCGGCAGGGTCGGAACAGGAGA
GCGCACGAGGGAGCTTCCAGGGGGAAACGCCTGGTATCTTTATAGTCCTGTCGGGTTTCGCCACCTCTGA
CTTGAGCGTCGATTTTTGTGATGCTCGTCAGGGGGGCGGAGCCTATGGAAAAACGCCAGCAACGCGGCCT
TTTTACGGTTCCTGGCCTTTTGCTGGCCTTTTGCTCACATGTTCTTTCCTGCGTTATCCCCTGATTCTGT
GGATAACCGTATTACCGCCTTTGAGTGAGCTGATACCGCTCGCCGCAGCCGAACGACCGAGCGCAGCGAG
TCAGTGAGCGAGGAAGCGGAAGAGCGCCCAATACGCAAACCGCCTCTCCCCGCGCGTTGGCCGATTCATT
AATGCAGCTGGCACGACAGGTTTCCCGACTGGAAAGCGGGCAGTGAGCGCAACGCAATTAATGTGAGTTA
GCTCACTCATTAGGCACCCCAGGCTTTACACTTTATGCTTCCGGCTCGTATGTTGTGTGGAATTGTGAGC
GGATAACAATTTCACACAGGAAACAGCTATGACCATGATTACGCCAAGCTCTAGCTAGAGGTCGACGGTA
TACAGACATGATAAGATACATTGATGAGTTTGGACAAACCACAACTAGAATGCAGTGAAAAAAATGCTTT
ATTTGTGAAATTTGTGATGCTATTGCTTTATTTGTAACCATTATAAGCTGCAATAAACAAGTTGGGGTGG
GCGAAGAACTCCAGCATGAGATCCCCGCGCTGGAGGATCATCCAGCCGGCGTCCCGGAAAACGATTCCGA
AGCCCAACCTTTCATAGAAGGCGGCGGTGGAATCGAAATCTCGTAGCACGTGTCAGTCCTGCTCCTCGGC
CACGAAGTGCACGCAGTTGCCGGCCGGGTCGCGCAGGGCGAACTCCCGCCCCCACGGCTGCTCGCCGATC
TCGGTCATGGCCGGCCCGGAGGCGTCCCGGAAGTTCGTGGACACGACCTCCGACCACTCGGCGTACAGCT
CGTCCAGGCCGCGCACCCACACCCAGGCCAGGGTGTTGTCCGGCACCACCTGGTCCTGGACCGCGCTGAT
GAACAGGGTCACGTCGTCCCGGACCACACCGGCGAAGTCGTCCTCCACGAAGTCCCGGGAGAACCCGAGC
CGGTCGGTCCAGAACTCGACCGCTCCGGCGACGTCGCGCGCGGTGAGCACCGGAACGGCACTGGTCAACT
TGGCCATGGTTTAGTTCCTCACCTTGTCGTATTATACTATGCCGATATACTATGCCGATGATTAATTGTC
AACACGTGCTGATCAGATCCGAAAATGGATATACAAGCTCCCGGGAGCTTTTTGCAAAAGCCTAGGCCTC
CAAAAAAGCCTCCTCACTACTTCTGGAATAGCTCAGAGGCAGAGGCGGCCTCGGCCTCTGCATAAATAAA
AAAAATTAGTCAGCCATGGGGCGGAGAATGGGCGGAACTGGGCGGAGTTAGGGGCGGGATGGGCGGAGTT
AGGGGCGGGACTATGGTTGCTGACTAATTGAGATGCATGCTTTGCATACTTCTGCCTGCTGGGGAGCCTG
GGGACTTTCCACACCTGGTTGCTGACTAATTGAGATGCATGCTTTGCATACTTCTGCCTGCTGGGGAGCC
TGGGGACTTTCCACACCCTAACTGACACACATTCCACAGAATTAATTCGCGTTAAATTTTTGTTAAATCA
GCTCATTTTTTAACCAATAGGCCGAAATCGGCAAAATCCCTTATAAATCAAAAGAATAGACCGAGATAGG
GT
[37 nt withheld, positions 13863-13899]
AAAGAACGTGGACTCCAACGTCAAAGG
[49 nt withheld, positions 13927-13975]
T
[91 nt withheld, positions 13977-14067]
G
[124 nt withheld, positions 14069-14192]
GGGGATACCCCCTAGAGCCCCAGCTGGTTCTTTCCGCCTCAGAAGCCATAGAGCCCACCGCATCCCCAGC
ATGCCTGCTATTGTCT
Features (pLannotate 1.2.2; 35 found; start..end, strand, type, name):
    216..396     -  LTR            5' LTR (truncated): truncated 5' long terminal repeat (LTR) from HIV-1
    403..903     -  CDS            nef (fragment): NEF_HV1LA - Experimental evidence at protein level: Swiss-Prot protein existence level 1. Extracellular Nef protein targets CD4(+) T-lymphocytes for apoptosis by interacting with CXCR4 surface receptors. From Human immunodeficiency virus type 1 group M subtype B (isolate Lai) (HIV-1).
    905..924     -  misc_feature   MCS (fragment): pBluescript multiple cloning site
    925..1513    -  misc_feature   WPRE: woodchuck hepatitis virus posttranscriptional regulatory element
   1513..1536    -  misc_feature   MCS (fragment): pBluescript multiple cloning site
   1544..2260    -  CDS            EGFP: EGFP is a basic (constitutively fluorescent) green fluorescent protein published in 1996, derived from Aequorea victoria. It is reported to be a rapidly-maturing weak dimer with moderate acid sensitivity.
   2324..2371    -  CDS            nucleoplasmin NLS: bipartite nuclear localization signal from nucleoplasmin
   2372..4870    -  CDS            Cas9(C): C-terminal portion of Streptococcus pyogenes Cas9 (Zetsche et al., 2015)
   4871..6472    -  CDS            Cas9(N): N-terminal portion of Streptococcus pyogenes Cas9 (Zetsche et al., 2015)
   6613..6635    +  misc_feature   MCS (fragment): pUC18/19 multiple cloning site
   6646..7857    -  promoter       UbC promoter: human ubiquitin C promoter
   7922..8039    -  misc_feature   cPPT/CTS: central polypurine tract and central termination sequence of HIV-1
   8089..8189    -  CDS            Rev (fragment): human immunodeficiency virus 1 (HIV-1) Rev protein; rev; enhances nuclear export of unspliced and incompletely spliced viral mRNAs
   8566..8799    -  misc_feature   RRE: The Rev response element (RRE) of HIV-1 allows for Rev-dependent mRNA export from the nucleus to the cytoplasm.
   8945..9308    -  CDS            HIV-1 gag (fragment): gag protein from human immunodeficiency virus 1; gag
   9292..9417    -  misc_feature   HIV-1 Ψ: packaging signal of human immunodeficiency virus type 1
   9464..9644    -  LTR            5' LTR (truncated): truncated 5' long terminal repeat (LTR) from HIV-1
   9662..9861    -  promoter       CMV promoter: human cytomegalovirus (CMV) immediate early promoter
   9862..10241   -  enhancer       CMV enhancer: human cytomegalovirus immediate early enhancer
  10396..10448   +  misc_feature   bom (fragment): basis of mobility region from pBR322
  10507..10611   +  promoter       AmpR promoter: bla
  10612..11472   +  CDS            AmpR: β-lactamase; bla; confers resistance to ampicillin, carbenicillin, and related antibiotics
  11643..12231   +  rep_origin     ori: high-copy-number ColE1/pMB1/pBR322/pUC origin of replication
  12414..12506   +  CDS            lacI (fragment): lac repressor; lacI; The lac repressor binds to the lac operator to inhibit transcription in E. coli. This inhibition can be relieved by adding lactose or isopropyl-β-D-thiogalactopyranoside (IPTG).
  12519..12540   +  protein_bind   CAP binding site: CAP binding activates transcription in the presence of cAMP. E. coli catabolite activator protein
  12555..12585   +  promoter       lac promoter: promoter for the E. coli lac operon
  12589..12611   +  protein_bind   lac operator (fragment): The lac repressor binds to the lac operator to inhibit transcription in E. coli. This inhibition can be relieved by adding lactose or isopropyl-β-D-thiogalactopyranoside (IPTG). lac repressor encoded by lacI
  12682..12803   -  polyA_signal   SV40 poly(A) signal: SV40 polyadenylation signal
  12798..12923   -  CDS            ble (fragment): BLE_KLEPN - Experimental evidence at protein level: Swiss-Prot protein existence level 1. Binding protein with a strong affinity to the bleomycin family of antibiotics. Binds to CL990; an antimitotic-antibiotic compound. From Klebsiella pneumoniae.
  12933..13307   -  CDS            BleoR: antibiotic-binding protein; Sh ble from Streptoalloteichus hindustanus; confers resistance to bleomycin, phleomycin, and Zeocin™
  13326..13373   -  promoter       EM7 promoter: synthetic bacterial promoter&nbsp
  13421..13750   -  promoter       SV40 promoter: SV40 enhancer and early promoter
  13764..14192   -  rep_origin     f1 ori (sequence partly withheld): f1 bacteriophage origin of replication; arrow indicates direction of (+) strand synthesis
  14213..14234   -  promoter       SV40 promoter (fragment): SV40 enhancer and early promoter
  14238..184     -  polyA_signal   bGH poly(A) signal (across the origin): bovine growth hormone polyadenylation signal
