[The description below was written by a language model from this plasmid's Addgene catalogue record and pLannotate feature annotations shown in this document.]
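Description:
FUCas9GFP is a lentiviral transfer plasmid of roughly 14.3 kb built on the FUGW backbone for delivering humanised Streptococcus pyogenes Cas9 together with a green fluorescent reporter into mammalian cells. It is propagated in E. coli through a high-copy ColE1/pUC-type origin with ampicillin resistance. The backbone also carries an f1 origin and an SV40/EM7-driven bleomycin/Zeocin resistance cassette with an SV40 polyadenylation signal; this cassette lies outside the LTR-flanked region and so would not be packaged into virus.

The viral portion begins with a CMV enhancer/promoter placed upstream of a truncated HIV-1 5' LTR, which drives genomic RNA production in packaging cells. It is followed by the Ψ packaging signal with a gag fragment, the Rev response element for Rev-dependent nuclear export, and the cPPT/CTS, which aids nuclear import of the reverse-transcribed genome. The internal expression cassette uses the human ubiquitin C promoter to drive Cas9, annotated as contiguous N- and C-terminal portions, with a nucleoplasmin nuclear localisation signal at its C-terminal end. The catalogue lists a Flag tag, although the feature table does not annotate it. EGFP lies shortly downstream of Cas9 on the same strand, but the short intervening sequence is unannotated, so the record does not state whether the reporter is fused directly or separated by a self-cleaving peptide. A WPRE follows to enhance transcript expression, then a second truncated LTR and a bGH polyadenylation signal.

No guide RNA cassette is annotated, so the construct supplies only the nuclease. It suits generating cells that stably express Cas9 and can be identified or sorted by green fluorescence, with guides provided from a separate vector.
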