Addgene plasmid #85555: FUCas9GFP
Purpose: Expresses Cas9 with green fluorescent reporter
Depositing lab: Marco Herold. Depositing organization: Walter and Eliza Hall Institute of Medical Research.
Backbone
  Vector backbone: FUGW
  Backbone manufacturer: David Baltimore
  Total vector size (bp): 14263
  Vector type: Mammalian Expression, Lentiviral, CRISPR
Growth in bacteria
  Bacterial resistance: Ampicillin, 100 μg/mL
  Growth temperature: 37°C
  Growth strain: NEB Stable
  Copy number: High Copy
Gene/Insert
  Gene/Insert name: humanised S.pyogenes Cas9
  Species: S.pyogenes
  Insert size (bp): 4290
  Promoter: hUBC
  Tag / fusion protein: Flag
  Cloning method: Restriction Enzyme; 5′ cloning site EcoR1 (not destroyed); 3′ cloning site BamH1 (not destroyed)
  Sequencing primers: 5′ ggcgagtgtgttttgtgaag
Terms and licenses: Academic/Nonprofit Terms; Industry Terms: Not Available to Industry
How to cite: FUCas9GFP was a gift from Marco Herold (Addgene plasmid # 85555 ; http://n2t.net/addgene:85555 ; RRID:Addgene_85555)
